LOCUS       Exported 9694 bp ds-DNA circular SYN 12-MAY-2021
DEFINITION  Lentiviral expression of BMP4.
ACCESSION   .
VERSION     .
KEYWORDS    BMP4_pLX307
SOURCE      synthetic DNA construct
  ORGANISM  synthetic DNA construct
REFERENCE   1 (bases 1 to 9694)
  AUTHORS   Rosenbluh J, Mercer J, Shrestha Y, Oliver R, Tamayo P, Doench JG,
            Tirosh I, Piccioni F, Hartenian E, Horn H, Fagbami L, Root DE, Jaffe
            J, Lage K, Boehm JS, Hahn WC
  TITLE     Genetic and Proteomic Interrogation of Lower Confidence Candidate
            Genes Reveals Signaling Networks in beta-Catenin-Active Cancers.
  JOURNAL   Cell Syst. 2016 Sep 28;3(3):302-316.e4. doi:
            10.1016/j.cels.2016.09.001.
  PUBMED    27684187
REFERENCE   2 (bases 1 to 9694)
  AUTHORS   .
  TITLE     Direct Submission
  JOURNAL   Exported May 12, 2021 from SnapGene Server 1.1.58
            http://www.snapgene.com
FEATURES             Location/Qualifiers
     source          1..9694
                     /organism="synthetic DNA construct"
                     /mol_type="other DNA"
     promoter        98..1276
                     /label=EF-1-alpha promoter
                     /note="strong constitutive promoter for human elongation
                     factor EF-1-alpha"
     intron          329..1267
                     /label=EF-1-alpha intron A
                     /note="intron upstream of the start codon of human
                     EF-1-alpha"
     primer_bind     1224..1244
                     /label=EF1a-F
                     /note="Human elongation factor-1a promoter, forward primer"
     protein_bind    1296..1320
                     /gene="mutant version of attB"
                     /label=attB1
                     /bound_moiety="BP Clonase(TM)"
                     /note="recombination site for the Gateway(R) BP reaction"
     protein_bind    complement(2545..2569)
                     /gene="mutant version of attB"
                     /label=attB2
                     /bound_moiety="BP Clonase(TM)"
                     /note="recombination site for the Gateway(R) BP reaction"
     CDS             2577..2618
                     /codon_start=1
                     /product="epitope tag from simian virus 5"
                     /label=V5 tag
                     /translation="GKPIPNPLLGLDST"
     misc_feature    2729..3317
                     /label=WPRE
                     /note="woodchuck hepatitis virus posttranscriptional
                     regulatory element"
     primer_bind     complement(2782..2802)
                     /label=WPRE-R
                     /note="WPRE, reverse primer"
     CDS             complement(3200..3211)
                     /codon_start=1
                     /product="Factor Xa recognition and cleavage site"
                     /label=Factor Xa site
                     /translation="IEGR"
     LTR             3389..3622
                     /label=3' LTR (Delta-U3)
                     /note="self-inactivating 3' long terminal repeat (LTR) from
                     HIV-1"
     polyA_signal    3700..3821
                     /label=SV40 poly(A) signal
                     /note="SV40 polyadenylation signal"
     primer_bind     complement(3737..3756)
                     /label=SV40pA-R
                     /note="SV40 polyA, reverse primer"
     primer_bind     3791..3810
                     /label=EBV-rev
                     /note="SV40 polyA terminator, reverse primer"
     rep_origin      3861..3996
                     /label=SV40 ori
                     /note="SV40 origin of replication"
     primer_bind     complement(4016..4035)
                     /label=T7
                     /note="T7 promoter, forward primer"
     promoter        complement(4017..4035)
                     /label=T7 promoter
                     /note="promoter for bacteriophage T7 RNA polymerase"
     primer_bind     complement(4045..4062)
                     /label=M13 Forward
                     /note="In lacZ gene. Also called M13-F20 or M13 (-21)
                     Forward"
     primer_bind     complement(4045..4061)
                     /label=M13 fwd
                     /note="common sequencing primer, one of multiple similar
                     variants"
     primer_bind     complement(4054..4076)
                     /label=M13/pUC Forward
                     /note="In lacZ gene"
     rep_origin      4203..4658
                     /direction=RIGHT
                     /label=f1 ori
                     /note="f1 bacteriophage origin of replication; arrow
                     indicates direction of (+) strand synthesis"
     primer_bind     complement(4290..4309)
                     /label=F1ori-R
                     /note="F1 origin, reverse primer"
     primer_bind     4500..4521
                     /label=F1ori-F
                     /note="F1 origin, forward primer"
     promoter        4684..4788
                     /gene="bla"
                     /label=AmpR promoter
     CDS             4789..5649
                     /codon_start=1
                     /gene="bla"
                     /product="beta-lactamase"
                     /label=AmpR
                     /note="confers resistance to ampicillin, carbenicillin, and
                     related antibiotics"
                     /translation="MSIQHFRVALIPFFAAFCLPVFAHPETLVKVKDAEDQLGARVGYI
                     ELDLNSGKILESFRPEERFPMMSTFKVLLCGAVLSRIDAGQEQLGRRIHYSQNDLVEYS
                     PVTEKHLTDGMTVRELCSAAITMSDNTAANLLLTTIGGPKELTAFLHNMGDHVTRLDRW
                     EPELNEAIPNDERDTTMPVAMATTLRKLLTGELLTLASRQQLIDWMEADKVAGPLLRSA
                     LPAGWFIADKSGAGERGSRGIIAALGPDGKPSRIVVIYTTGSQATMDERNRQIAEIGAS
                     LIKHW"
     primer_bind     complement(5007..5026)
                     /label=Amp-R
                     /note="Ampicillin resistance gene, reverse primer"
     rep_origin      5820..6408
                     /direction=RIGHT
                     /label=ori
                     /note="high-copy-number ColE1/pMB1/pBR322/pUC origin of
                     replication"
     primer_bind     6309..6328
                     /label=pBR322ori-F
                     /note="pBR322 origin, forward primer"
     primer_bind     6562..6579
                     /label=L4440
                     /note="L4440 vector, forward primer"
     protein_bind    6696..6717
                     /label=CAP binding site
                     /bound_moiety="E. coli catabolite activator protein"
                     /note="CAP binding activates transcription in the presence
                     of cAMP."
     promoter        6732..6762
                     /label=lac promoter
                     /note="promoter for the E. coli lac operon"
     protein_bind    6770..6786
                     /label=lac operator
                     /bound_moiety="lac repressor encoded by lacI"
                     /note="The lac repressor binds to the lac operator to
                     inhibit transcription in E. coli. This inhibition can be
                     relieved by adding lactose or
                     isopropyl-beta-D-thiogalactopyranoside (IPTG)."
     primer_bind     6775..6797
                     /label=M13/pUC Reverse
                     /note="In lacZ gene"
     primer_bind     6794..6810
                     /label=M13 rev
                     /note="common sequencing primer, one of multiple similar
                     variants"
     primer_bind     6794..6810
                     /label=M13 Reverse
                     /note="In lacZ gene. Also called M13-rev"
     primer_bind     6829..6849
                     /label=T3
                     /note="T3 promoter, forward primer"
     promoter        6831..6849
                     /label=T3 promoter
                     /note="promoter for bacteriophage T3 RNA polymerase"
     promoter        6877..7103
                     /label=RSV promoter
                     /note="Rous sarcoma virus enhancer/promoter"
     LTR             7104..7284
                     /label=5' LTR (truncated)
                     /note="truncated 5' long terminal repeat (LTR) from HIV-1"
     misc_feature    7331..7456
                     /label=HIV-1 Psi
                     /note="packaging signal of human immunodeficiency virus
                     type 1"
     misc_feature    7949..8182
                     /label=RRE
                     /note="The Rev response element (RRE) of HIV-1 allows for
                     Rev-dependent mRNA export from the nucleus to the
                     cytoplasm."
     CDS             8367..8411
                     /codon_start=1
                     /product="antigenic peptide corresponding to amino acids
                     655 to 669 of the HIV envelope protein gp41 (Lutje Hulsik
                     et al., 2013)"
                     /label=gp41 peptide
                     /note="recognized by the 2H10 single-chain llama nanobody"
                     /translation="KNEQELLELDKWASL"
     promoter        8642..8852
                     /label=SV40 promoter
                     /note="SV40 early promoter"
     promoter        8664..8860
                     /label=SV40 promoter
                     /note="SV40 early promoter"
     rep_origin      8711..8846
                     /label=SV40 ori
                     /note="SV40 origin of replication"
     CDS             8892..9494
                     /codon_start=1
                     /gene="pac from Streptomyces alboniger"
                     /product="puromycin N-acetyltransferase"
                     /label=PuroR
                     /note="confers resistance to puromycin"
                     /translation="MTEYKPTVRLATRDDVPRAVRTLAAAFADYPATRHTVDPDRHIER
                     VTELQELFLTRVGLDIGKVWVADDGAAVAVWTTPESVEAGAVFAEIGPRMAELSGSRLA
                     AQQQMEGLLAPHRPKEPAWFLATVGVSPDHQGKGLGSAVVLPGVEAAERAGVPAFLETS
                     APRNLPFYERLGFTVTADVEVPEGPRTWCMTRKPGAS"
     primer_bind     complement(8892..8911)
                     /label=Puro-R
                     /note="Puromycin resistance gene, reverse primer. Also
                     called puro-variant-R"
     primer_bind     9388..9408
                     /label=Puro-F
                     /note="Puromycin resistance gene, forward primer"
     misc_feature    9537..9654
                     /label=cPPT/CTS
                     /note="central polypurine tract and central termination
                     sequence of HIV-1"
ORIGIN
        1 ggctcgaggc ctgcaggtgc aaagatggat aaagttttaa acagagagga atctttgcag
       61 ctaatggacc ttctaggtct tgaaaggagt gggaattggc tccggtgccc gtcagtgggc
      121 agagcgcaca tcgcccacag tccccgagaa gttgggggga ggggtcggca attgaaccgg
      181 tgcctagaga aggtggcgcg gggtaaactg ggaaagtgat gtcgtgtact ggctccgcct
      241 ttttcccgag ggtgggggag aaccgtatat aagtgcagta gtcgccgtga acgttctttt
      301 tcgcaacggg tttgccgcca gaacacaggt aagtgccgtg tgtggttccc gcgggcctgg
      361 cctctttacg ggttatggcc cttgcgtgcc ttgaattact tccacctggc tgcagtacgt
      421 gattcttgat cccgagcttc gggttggaag tgggtgggag agttcgaggc cttgcgctta
      481 aggagcccct tcgcctcgtg cttgagttga ggcctggcct gggcgctggg gccgccgcgt
      541 gcgaatctgg tggcaccttc gcgcctgtct cgctgctttc gataagtctc tagccattta
      601 aaatttttga tgacctgctg cgacgctttt tttctggcaa gatagtcttg taaatgcggg
      661 ccaagatctg cacactggta tttcggtttt tggggccgcg ggcggcgacg gggcccgtgc
      721 gtcccagcgc acatgttcgg cgaggcgggg cctgcgagcg cggccaccga gaatcggacg
      781 ggggtagtct caagctggcc ggcctgctct ggtgcctggc ctcgcgccgc cgtgtatcgc
      841 cccgccctgg gcggcaaggc tggcccggtc ggcaccagtt gcgtgagcgg aaagatggcc
      901 gcttcccggc cctgctgcag ggagctcaaa atggaggacg cggcgctcgg gagagcgggc
      961 gggtgagtca cccacacaaa ggaaaagggc ctttccgtcc tcagccgtcg cttcatgtga
     1021 ctccacggag taccgggcgc cgtccaggca cctcgattag ttctcgagct tttggagtac
     1081 gtcgtcttta ggttgggggg aggggtttta tgcgatggag tttccccaca ctgagtgggt
     1141 ggagactgaa gttaggccag cttggcactt gatgtaattc tccttggaat ttgccctttt
     1201 tgagtttgga tcttggttca ttctcaagcc tcagacagtg gttcaaagtt tttttcttcc
     1261 atttcaggtg tcgtgaggct agcatcgatt gatcaacaag tttgtacaaa aaagttggca
     1321 tgattcctgg taaccgaatg ctgatggtcg ttttattatg ccaagtcctg ctaggaggcg
     1381 cgagccatgc tagtttgata cctgagacgg ggaagaaaaa agtcgccgag attcagggcc
     1441 acgcgggagg acgccgctca gggcagagcc atgagctcct gcgggacttc gaggcgacac
     1501 ttctgcagat gtttgggctg cgccgccgcc cgcagcctag caagagtgcc gtcattccgg
     1561 actacatgcg ggatctttac cggcttcagt ctggggagga ggaggaagag cagatccaca
     1621 gcactggtct tgagtatcct gagcgcccgg ccagccgggc caacaccgtg aggagcttcc
     1681 accacgaaga acatctggag aacatcccag ggaccagtga aaactctgct tttcgtttcc
     1741 tctttaacct cagcagcatc cctgagaacg aggcgatctc ctctgcagag cttcggctct
     1801 tccgggagca ggtggaccag ggccctgatt gggaaagggg cttccaccgt ataaacattt
     1861 atgaggttat gaagccccca gcagaagtgg tgcctgggca cctcatcaca cgactactgg
     1921 acacgagact ggtccaccac aatgtgacac ggtgggaaac ttttgatgtg agccctgcgg
     1981 tccttcgctg gacccgggag aagcagccaa actatgggct agccattgag gtgactcacc
     2041 tccatcagac tcggacccac cagggccagc atgtcaggat tagccgatcg ttacctcaag
     2101 ggagtgggaa ttgggcccag ctccggcccc tcctggtcac ctttggccat gatggccggg
     2161 gccatgcctt gacccgacgc cggagggcca agcgtagccc taagcatcac tcacagcggg
     2221 ccaggaagaa gaataagaac tgccggcgcc actcgctcta tgtggacttc agcgatgtgg
     2281 gctggaatga ctggattgtg gccccaccag gctaccaggc cttctactgc catggggact
     2341 gcccctttcc actggctgac cacctcaact caaccaacca tgccattgtg cagaccctgg
     2401 tcaattctgt caattccagt atccccaaag cctgttgtgt gcccactgaa ctgagtgcca
     2461 tctccatgct gtacctggat gagtatgata aggtggtact gaaaaattat caggagatgg
     2521 tagtagaggg atgtgggtgc cgctgcccaa ctttcttgta caaagtggtt gatatcggta
     2581 agcctatccc taaccctctc ctcggtctcg attctacgta gtaatgaact agtccgtaac
     2641 ttgaaagtat ttcgatttct tggctttata tatcttgtgg aaaggacgat ccgatcgtac
     2701 tgatttaata aatacgcgtt aagtcgacaa tcaacctctg gattacaaaa tttgtgaaag
     2761 attgactggt attcttaact atgttgctcc ttttacgcta tgtggatacg ctgctttaat
     2821 gcctttgtat catgctattg cttcccgtat ggctttcatt ttctcctcct tgtataaatc
     2881 ctggttgctg tctctttatg aggagttgtg gcccgttgtc aggcaacgtg gcgtggtgtg
     2941 cactgtgttt gctgacgcaa cccccactgg ttggggcatt gccaccacct gtcagctcct
     3001 ttccgggact ttcgctttcc ccctccctat tgccacggcg gaactcatcg ccgcctgcct
     3061 tgcccgctgc tggacagggg ctcggctgtt gggcactgac aattccgtgg tgttgtcggg
     3121 gaaatcatcg tcctttcctt ggctgctcgc ctgtgttgcc acctggattc tgcgcgggac
     3181 gtccttctgc tacgtccctt cggccctcaa tccagcggac cttccttccc gcggcctgct
     3241 gccggctctg cggcctcttc cgcgtcttcg ccttcgccct cagacgagtc ggatctccct
     3301 ttgggccgcc tccccgcgtc gactttaaga ccaatgactt acaaggcagc tgtagatctt
     3361 agccactttt taaaagaaaa ggggggactg gaagggctaa ttcactccca acgaagacaa
     3421 gatctgcttt ttgcttgtac tgggtctctc tggttagacc agatctgagc ctgggagctc
     3481 tctggctaac tagggaaccc actgcttaag cctcaataaa gcttgccttg agtgcttcaa
     3541 gtagtgtgtg cccgtctgtt gtgtgactct ggtaactaga gatccctcag acccttttag
     3601 tcagtgtgga aaatctctag cagtacgtat agtagttcat gtcatcttat tattcagtat
     3661 ttataacttg caaagaaatg aatatcagag agtgagagga acttgtttat tgcagcttat
     3721 aatggttaca aataaagcaa tagcatcaca aatttcacaa ataaagcatt tttttcactg
     3781 cattctagtt gtggtttgtc caaactcatc aatgtatctt atcatgtctg gctctagcta
     3841 tcccgcccct aactccgccc atcccgcccc taactccgcc cagttccgcc cattctccgc
     3901 cccatggctg actaattttt tttatttatg cagaggccga ggccgcctcg gcctctgagc
     3961 tattccagaa gtagtgagga ggcttttttg gaggcctagg gacgtaccca attcgcccta
     4021 tagtgagtcg tattacgcgc gctcactggc cgtcgtttta caacgtcgtg actgggaaaa
     4081 ccctggcgtt acccaactta atcgccttgc agcacatccc cctttcgcca gctggcgtaa
     4141 tagcgaagag gcccgcaccg atcgcccttc ccaacagttg cgcagcctga atggcgaatg
     4201 ggnnnnnnnn nnnnnnnnnn nnnnnnnnnn nnnnnnnnnn nnnnnnnnnn nnnnnnnnnn
     4261 nnnnnnnnnn nnnnnnnnnn nnnnnnnnnn nnnnnnnnnn nnnnnnnnnn nnnnnnnnnn
     4321 nnnnnncnnn nnnnnnnnnn nnnnnnnnnn nnnnnnnnnn nnnnnnnnnn nnnnnnnnnn
     4381 nnnnnnnnnn nnnnnnnnnn nnnnnnnnnn nnnnnnnnan nnnnnnnnnn nnnnnnnnnn
     4441 nnnnnnnnnn nnnnnnnnnn nnnnnnnncc tttgacgttg gagtccacgt tctttaatag
     4501 tggactcttg ttccaaactg gaacaacact caaccctatc tcggtctatt cttttgattt
     4561 ataagggatt ttgccgattt cggcctattg gttaaaaaat gagctgattt aacaaaaatt
     4621 taacgcgaat tttaacaaaa tattaacgct tacaatttag gtggcacttt tcggggaaat
     4681 gtgcgcggaa cccctatttg tttatttttc taaatacatt caaatatgta tccgctcatg
     4741 agacaataac cctgataaat gcttcaataa tattgaaaaa ggaagagtat gagtattcaa
     4801 catttccgtg tcgcccttat tccctttttt gcggcatttt gccttcctgt ttttgctcac
     4861 ccagaaacgc tggtgaaagt aaaagatgct gaagatcagt tgggtgcacg agtgggttac
     4921 atcgaactgg atctcaacag cggtaagatc cttgagagtt ttcgccccga agaacgtttt
     4981 ccaatgatga gcacttttaa agttctgcta tgtggcgcgg tattatcccg tattgacgcc
     5041 gggcaagagc aactcggtcg ccgcatacac tattctcaga atgacttggt tgagtactca
     5101 ccagtcacag aaaagcatct tacggatggc atgacagtaa gagaattatg cagtgctgcc
     5161 ataaccatga gtgataacac tgcggccaac ttacttctga caacgatcgg aggaccgaag
     5221 gagctaaccg cttttttgca caacatgggg gatcatgtaa ctcgccttga tcgttgggaa
     5281 ccggagctga atgaagccat accaaacgac gagcgtgaca ccacgatgcc tgtagcaatg
     5341 gcaacaacgt tgcgcaaact attaactggc gaactactta ctctagcttc ccggcaacaa
     5401 ttaatagact ggatggaggc ggataaagtt gcaggaccac ttctgcgctc ggcccttccg
     5461 gctggctggt ttattgctga taaatctgga gccggtgagc gtgggtctcg cggtatcatt
     5521 gcagcactgg ggccagatgg taagccctcc cgtatcgtag ttatctacac gacggggagt
     5581 caggcaacta tggatgaacg aaatagacag atcgctgaga taggtgcctc actgattaag
     5641 cattggtaac tgtcagacca agtttactca tatatacttt agattgattt aaaacttcat
     5701 ttttaattta aaaggatcta ggtgaagatc ctttttgata atctcatgac caaaatccct
     5761 taacgtgagt tttcgttcca ctgagcgtca gaccccgtag aaaagatcaa aggatcttct
     5821 tgagatcctt tttttctgcg cgtaatctgc tgcttgcaaa caaaaaaacc accgctacca
     5881 gcggtggttt gtttgccgga tcaagagcta ccaactcttt ttccgaaggt aactggcttc
     5941 agcagagcgc agataccaaa tactgttctt ctagtgtagc cgtagttagg ccaccacttc
     6001 aagaactctg tagcaccgcc tacatacctc gctctgctaa tcctgttacc agtggctgct
     6061 gccagtggcg ataagtcgtg tcttaccggg ttggactcaa gacgatagtt accggataag
     6121 gcgcagcggt cgggctgaac ggggggttcg tgcacacagc ccagcttgga gcgaacgacc
     6181 tacaccgaac tgagatacct acagcgtgag ctatgagaaa gcgccacgct tcccgaaggg
     6241 agaaaggcgg acaggtatcc ggtaagcggc agggtcggaa caggagagcg cacgagggag
     6301 cttccagggg gaaacgcctg gtatctttat agtcctgtcg ggtttcgcca cctctgactt
     6361 gagcgtcgat ttttgtgatg ctcgtcaggg gggcggagcc tatggaaaaa cgccagcaac
     6421 gcggcctttt tacggttcct ggccttttgc tggccttttg ctcacatgtt ctttcctgcg
     6481 ttatcccctg attctgtgga taaccgtatt accgcctttg agtgagctga taccgctcgc
     6541 cgcagccgaa cgaccgagcg cagcgagtca gtgagcgagg aagcggaaga gcgcccaata
     6601 cgcaaaccgc ctctccccgc gcgttggccg attcattaat gcagctggca cgacaggttt
     6661 cccgactgga aagcgggcag tgagcgcaac gcaattaatg tgagttagct cactcattag
     6721 gcaccccagg ctttacactt tatgcttccg gctcgtatgt tgtgtggaat tgtgagcgga
     6781 taacaatttc acacaggaaa cagctatgac catgattacg ccaagcgcgc aattaaccct
     6841 cactaaaggg aacaaaagct ggagctgcaa gcttaatgta gtcttatgca atactcttgt
     6901 agtcttgcaa catggtaacg atgagttagc aacatgcctt acaaggagag aaaaagcacc
     6961 gtgcatgccg attggtggaa gtaaggtggt acgatcgtgc cttattagga aggcaacaga
     7021 cgggtctgac atggattgga cgaaccactg aattgccgca ttgcagagat attgtattta
     7081 agtgcctagc tcgatacata aacgggtctc tctggttaga ccagatctga gcctgggagc
     7141 tctctggcta actagggaac ccactgctta agcctcaata aagcttgcct tgagtgcttc
     7201 aagtagtgtg tgcccgtctg ttgtgtgact ctggtaacta gagatccctc agaccctttt
     7261 agtcagtgtg gaaaatctct agcagtggcg cccgaacagg gacttgaaag cgaaagggaa
     7321 accagaggag ctctctcgac gcaggactcg gcttgctgaa gcgcgcacgg caagaggcga
     7381 ggggcggcga ctggtgagta cgccaaaaat tttgactagc ggaggctaga aggagagaga
     7441 tgggtgcgag agcgtcagta ttaagcgggg gagaattaga tcgcgatggg aaaaaattcg
     7501 gttaaggcca gggggaaaga aaaaatataa attaaaacat atagtatggg caagcaggga
     7561 gctagaacga ttcgcagtta atcctggcct gttagaaaca tcagaaggct gtagacaaat
     7621 actgggacag ctacaaccat cccttcagac aggatcagaa gaacttagat cattatataa
     7681 tacagtagca accctctatt gtgtgcatca aaggatagag ataaaagaca ccaaggaagc
     7741 tttagacaag atagaggaag agcaaaacaa aagtaagacc accgcacagc aagcggccgc
     7801 tgatcttcag acctggagga ggagatatga gggacaattg gagaagtgaa ttatataaat
     7861 ataaagtagt aaaaattgaa ccattaggag tagcacccac caaggcaaag agaagagtgg
     7921 tgcagagaga aaaaagagca gtgggaatag gagctttgtt ccttgggttc ttgggagcag
     7981 caggaagcac tatgggcgca gcgtcaatga cgctgacggt acaggccaga caattattgt
     8041 ctggtatagt gcagcagcag aacaatttgc tgagggctat tgaggcgcaa cagcatctgt
     8101 tgcaactcac agtctggggc atcaagcagc tccaggcaag aatcctggct gtggaaagat
     8161 acctaaagga tcaacagctc ctggggattt ggggttgctc tggaaaactc atttgcacca
     8221 ctgctgtgcc ttggaatgct agttggagta ataaatctct ggaacagatt tggaatcaca
     8281 cgacctggat ggagtgggac agagaaatta acaattacac aagcttaata cactccttaa
     8341 ttgaagaatc gcaaaaccag caagaaaaga atgaacaaga attattggaa ttagataaat
     8401 gggcaagttt gtggaattgg tttaacataa caaattggct gtggtatata aaattattca
     8461 taatgatagt aggaggcttg gtaggtttaa gaatagtttt tgctgtactt tctatagtga
     8521 atagagttag gcagggatat tcaccattat cgtttcagac ccacctccca accccgaggg
     8581 gacccatgca ttgcatctca attagtcagc aaccaggtgt ggaaagtccc caggctcccc
     8641 agcaggcaga agtatgcaaa gcatgcgtct caattagtca gcaaccatag tcccgcccct
     8701 aactccgccc atcccgcccc taactccgcc cagttccgcc cattctccgc cccatggctg
     8761 actaattttt tttatttatg cagaggccga ggccgcctcg gcctctgagc tattccagaa
     8821 gtagtgagga ggcttttttg gaggcctagg cttttgcaaa aagctttcta gaggtaccac
     8881 cggagcttac catgaccgag tacaagccca cggtgcgcct cgccacccgc gacgacgtcc
     8941 ccagggccgt acgcaccctc gccgccgcgt tcgccgacta ccccgccacg cgccacaccg
     9001 tcgatccgga ccgccacatc gagcgggtca ccgagctgca agaactcttc ctcacgcgcg
     9061 tcgggctcga catcggcaag gtgtgggtcg cggacgacgg cgccgccgtg gcggtctgga
     9121 ccacgccgga gagcgtcgaa gcgggggcgg tgttcgccga gatcggcccg cgcatggccg
     9181 agttgagcgg ttcccggctg gccgcgcagc aacagatgga aggcctcctg gcgccgcacc
     9241 ggcccaagga gcccgcgtgg ttcctggcca ccgtcggcgt ctcgcccgac caccagggca
     9301 agggtctggg cagcgccgtc gtgctccccg gagtggaggc ggccgagcgc gccggggtgc
     9361 ccgccttcct ggagacctcc gcgccccgca acctcccctt ctacgagcgg ctcggcttca
     9421 ccgtcaccgc cgacgtcgag gtgcccgaag gaccgcgcac ctggtgcatg acccgcaagc
     9481 ccggtgccag ttaacgaatt ctagatcttg agacaaatgg cagtattcat ccacaatttt
     9541 aaaagaaaag gggggattgg ggggtacagt gcaggggaaa gaatagtaga cataatagca
     9601 acagacatac aaactaaaga attacaaaaa caaattacaa aaattcaaaa ttttcgggtt
     9661 tattacaggg acagcagaga tccactttgg cgcc
//
