>Addgene plasmid #98321 | BMP4_pLX307 | depositor full sequence | sequence record 180226 | Full Sequence
GGCTCGAGGCCTGCAGGTGCAAAGATGGATAAAGTTTTAAACAGAGAGGAATCTTTGCAGCTAATGGACC
TTCTAGGTCTTGAAAGGAGTGGGAATTGGCTCCGGTGCCCGTCAGTGGGCAGAGCGCACATCGCCCACAG
TCCCCGAGAAGTTGGGGGGAGGGGTCGGCAATTGAACCGGTGCCTAGAGAAGGTGGCGCGGGGTAAACTG
GGAAAGTGATGTCGTGTACTGGCTCCGCCTTTTTCCCGAGGGTGGGGGAGAACCGTATATAAGTGCAGTA
GTCGCCGTGAACGTTCTTTTTCGCAACGGGTTTGCCGCCAGAACACAGGTAAGTGCCGTGTGTGGTTCCC
GCGGGCCTGGCCTCTTTACGGGTTATGGCCCTTGCGTGCCTTGAATTACTTCCACCTGGCTGCAGTACGT
GATTCTTGATCCCGAGCTTCGGGTTGGAAGTGGGTGGGAGAGTTCGAGGCCTTGCGCTTAAGGAGCCCCT
TCGCCTCGTGCTTGAGTTGAGGCCTGGCCTGGGCGCTGGGGCCGCCGCGTGCGAATCTGGTGGCACCTTC
GCGCCTGTCTCGCTGCTTTCGATAAGTCTCTAGCCATTTAAAATTTTTGATGACCTGCTGCGACGCTTTT
TTTCTGGCAAGATAGTCTTGTAAATGCGGGCCAAGATCTGCACACTGGTATTTCGGTTTTTGGGGCCGCG
GGCGGCGACGGGGCCCGTGCGTCCCAGCGCACATGTTCGGCGAGGCGGGGCCTGCGAGCGCGGCCACCGA
GAATCGGACGGGGGTAGTCTCAAGCTGGCCGGCCTGCTCTGGTGCCTGGCCTCGCGCCGCCGTGTATCGC
CCCGCCCTGGGCGGCAAGGCTGGCCCGGTCGGCACCAGTTGCGTGAGCGGAAAGATGGCCGCTTCCCGGC
CCTGCTGCAGGGAGCTCAAAATGGAGGACGCGGCGCTCGGGAGAGCGGGCGGGTGAGTCACCCACACAAA
GGAAAAGGGCCTTTCCGTCCTCAGCCGTCGCTTCATGTGACTCCACGGAGTACCGGGCGCCGTCCAGGCA
CCTCGATTAGTTCTCGAGCTTTTGGAGTACGTCGTCTTTAGGTTGGGGGGAGGGGTTTTATGCGATGGAG
TTTCCCCACACTGAGTGGGTGGAGACTGAAGTTAGGCCAGCTTGGCACTTGATGTAATTCTCCTTGGAAT
TTGCCCTTTTTGAGTTTGGATCTTGGTTCATTCTCAAGCCTCAGACAGTGGTTCAAAGTTTTTTTCTTCC
ATTTCAGGTGTCGTGAGGCTAGCATCGATTGATCAACAAGTTTGTACAAAAAAGTTGGCATGATTCCTGG
TAACCGAATGCTGATGGTCGTTTTATTATGCCAAGTCCTGCTAGGAGGCGCGAGCCATGCTAGTTTGATA
CCTGAGACGGGGAAGAAAAAAGTCGCCGAGATTCAGGGCCACGCGGGAGGACGCCGCTCAGGGCAGAGCC
ATGAGCTCCTGCGGGACTTCGAGGCGACACTTCTGCAGATGTTTGGGCTGCGCCGCCGCCCGCAGCCTAG
CAAGAGTGCCGTCATTCCGGACTACATGCGGGATCTTTACCGGCTTCAGTCTGGGGAGGAGGAGGAAGAG
CAGATCCACAGCACTGGTCTTGAGTATCCTGAGCGCCCGGCCAGCCGGGCCAACACCGTGAGGAGCTTCC
ACCACGAAGAACATCTGGAGAACATCCCAGGGACCAGTGAAAACTCTGCTTTTCGTTTCCTCTTTAACCT
CAGCAGCATCCCTGAGAACGAGGCGATCTCCTCTGCAGAGCTTCGGCTCTTCCGGGAGCAGGTGGACCAG
GGCCCTGATTGGGAAAGGGGCTTCCACCGTATAAACATTTATGAGGTTATGAAGCCCCCAGCAGAAGTGG
TGCCTGGGCACCTCATCACACGACTACTGGACACGAGACTGGTCCACCACAATGTGACACGGTGGGAAAC
TTTTGATGTGAGCCCTGCGGTCCTTCGCTGGACCCGGGAGAAGCAGCCAAACTATGGGCTAGCCATTGAG
GTGACTCACCTCCATCAGACTCGGACCCACCAGGGCCAGCATGTCAGGATTAGCCGATCGTTACCTCAAG
GGAGTGGGAATTGGGCCCAGCTCCGGCCCCTCCTGGTCACCTTTGGCCATGATGGCCGGGGCCATGCCTT
GACCCGACGCCGGAGGGCCAAGCGTAGCCCTAAGCATCACTCACAGCGGGCCAGGAAGAAGAATAAGAAC
TGCCGGCGCCACTCGCTCTATGTGGACTTCAGCGATGTGGGCTGGAATGACTGGATTGTGGCCCCACCAG
GCTACCAGGCCTTCTACTGCCATGGGGACTGCCCCTTTCCACTGGCTGACCACCTCAACTCAACCAACCA
TGCCATTGTGCAGACCCTGGTCAATTCTGTCAATTCCAGTATCCCCAAAGCCTGTTGTGTGCCCACTGAA
CTGAGTGCCATCTCCATGCTGTACCTGGATGAGTATGATAAGGTGGTACTGAAAAATTATCAGGAGATGG
TAGTAGAGGGATGTGGGTGCCGCTGCCCAACTTTCTTGTACAAAGTGGTTGATATCGGTAAGCCTATCCC
TAACCCTCTCCTCGGTCTCGATTCTACGTAGTAATGAACTAGTACCGGTTAAGTCGACAATCAACGCGTT
AAGTCGACAATCAACCTCTGGATTACAAAATTTGTGAAAGATTGACTGGTATTCTTAACTATGTTGCTCC
TTTTACGCTATGTGGATACGCTGCTTTAATGCCTTTGTATCATGCTATTGCTTCCCGTATGGCTTTCATT
TTCTCCTCCTTGTATAAATCCTGGTTGCTGTCTCTTTATGAGGAGTTGTGGCCCGTTGTCAGGCAACGTG
GCGTGGTGTGCACTGTGTTTGCTGACGCAACCCCCACTGGTTGGGGCATTGCCACCACCTGTCAGCTCCT
TTCCGGGACTTTCGCTTTCCCCCTCCCTATTGCCACGGCGGAACTCATCGCCGCCTGCCTTGCCCGCTGC
TGGACAGGGGCTCGGCTGTTGGGCACTGACAATTCCGTGGTGTTGTCGGGGAAATCATCGTCCTTTCCTT
GGCTGCTCGCCTGTGTTGCCACCTGGATTCTGCGCGGGACGTCCTTCTGCTACGTCCCTTCGGCCCTCAA
TCCAGCGGACCTTCCTTCCCGCGGCCTGCTGCCGGCTCTGCGGCCTCTTCCGCGTCTTCGCCTTCGCCCT
CAGACGAGTCGGATCTCCCTTTGGGCCGCCTCCCCGCGTCGACTTTAAGACCAATGACTTACAAGGCAGC
TGTAGATCTTAGCCACTTTTTAAAAGAAAAGGGGGGACTGGAAGGGCTAATTCACTCCCAACGAAGACAA
GATCTGCTTTTTGCTTGTACTGGGTCTCTCTGGTTAGACCAGATCTGAGCCTGGGAGCTCTCTGGCTAAC
TAGGGAACCCACTGCTTAAGCCTCAATAAAGCTTGCCTTGAGTGCTTCAAGTAGTGTGTGCCCGTCTGTT
GTGTGACTCTGGTAACTAGAGATCCCTCAGACCCTTTTAGTCAGTGTGGAAAATCTCTAGCAGTACGTAT
AGTAGTTCATGTCATCTTATTATTCAGTATTTATAACTTGCAAAGAAATGAATATCAGAGAGTGAGAGGA
ACTTGTTTATTGCAGCTTATAATGGTTACAAATAAAGCAATAGCATCACAAATTTCACAAATAAAGCATT
TTTTTCACTGCATTCTAGTTGTGGTTTGTCCAAACTCATCAATGTATCTTATCATGTCTGGCTCTAGCTA
TCCCGCCCCTAACTCCGCCCATCCCGCCCCTAACTCCGCCCAGTTCCGCCCATTCTCCGCCCCATGGCTG
ACTAATTTTTTTTATTTATGCAGAGGCCGAGGCCGCCTCGGCCTCTGAGCTATTCCAGAAGTAGTGAGGA
GGCTTTTTTGGAGGCCTAGGGACGTACCCAATTCGCCCTATAGTGAGTCGTATTACGCGCGCTCACTGGC
CGTCGTTTTACAACGTCGTGACTGGGAAAACCCTGGCGTTACCCAACTTAATCGCCTTGCAGCACATCCC
CCTTTCGCCAGCTGGCGTAATAGCGAAGAGGCCCGCACCGATCGCCCTTCCCAACAGTTGCGCAGCCTGA
ATGGCGAATGGG
[124 nt withheld, positions 4143-4266]
C
[91 nt withheld, positions 4268-4358]
A
[49 nt withheld, positions 4360-4408]
CCTTTGACGTTGGAGTCCACGTTCTTTAATAGTGGACTCTTGTTCCAAACTGGAACAACACTCAACCCTA
TCTCGGTCTATTCTTTTGATTTATAAGGGATTTTGCCGATTTCGGCCTATTGGTTAAAAAATGAGCTGAT
TTAACAAAAATTTAACGCGAATTTTAACAAAATATTAACGCTTACAATTTAGGTGGCACTTTTCGGGGAA
ATGTGCGCGGAACCCCTATTTGTTTATTTTTCTAAATACATTCAAATATGTATCCGCTCATGAGACAATA
ACCCTGATAAATGCTTCAATAATATTGAAAAAGGAAGAGTATGAGTATTCAACATTTCCGTGTCGCCCTT
ATTCCCTTTTTTGCGGCATTTTGCCTTCCTGTTTTTGCTCACCCAGAAACGCTGGTGAAAGTAAAAGATG
CTGAAGATCAGTTGGGTGCACGAGTGGGTTACATCGAACTGGATCTCAACAGCGGTAAGATCCTTGAGAG
TTTTCGCCCCGAAGAACGTTTTCCAATGATGAGCACTTTTAAAGTTCTGCTATGTGGCGCGGTATTATCC
CGTATTGACGCCGGGCAAGAGCAACTCGGTCGCCGCATACACTATTCTCAGAATGACTTGGTTGAGTACT
CACCAGTCACAGAAAAGCATCTTACGGATGGCATGACAGTAAGAGAATTATGCAGTGCTGCCATAACCAT
GAGTGATAACACTGCGGCCAACTTACTTCTGACAACGATCGGAGGACCGAAGGAGCTAACCGCTTTTTTG
CACAACATGGGGGATCATGTAACTCGCCTTGATCGTTGGGAACCGGAGCTGAATGAAGCCATACCAAACG
ACGAGCGTGACACCACGATGCCTGTAGCAATGGCAACAACGTTGCGCAAACTATTAACTGGCGAACTACT
TACTCTAGCTTCCCGGCAACAATTAATAGACTGGATGGAGGCGGATAAAGTTGCAGGACCACTTCTGCGC
TCGGCCCTTCCGGCTGGCTGGTTTATTGCTGATAAATCTGGAGCCGGTGAGCGTGGGTCTCGCGGTATCA
TTGCAGCACTGGGGCCAGATGGTAAGCCCTCCCGTATCGTAGTTATCTACACGACGGGGAGTCAGGCAAC
TATGGATGAACGAAATAGACAGATCGCTGAGATAGGTGCCTCACTGATTAAGCATTGGTAACTGTCAGAC
CAAGTTTACTCATATATACTTTAGATTGATTTAAAACTTCATTTTTAATTTAAAAGGATCTAGGTGAAGA
TCCTTTTTGATAATCTCATGACCAAAATCCCTTAACGTGAGTTTTCGTTCCACTGAGCGTCAGACCCCGT
AGAAAAGATCAAAGGATCTTCTTGAGATCCTTTTTTTCTGCGCGTAATCTGCTGCTTGCAAACAAAAAAA
CCACCGCTACCAGCGGTGGTTTGTTTGCCGGATCAAGAGCTACCAACTCTTTTTCCGAAGGTAACTGGCT
TCAGCAGAGCGCAGATACCAAATACTGTTCTTCTAGTGTAGCCGTAGTTAGGCCACCACTTCAAGAACTC
TGTAGCACCGCCTACATACCTCGCTCTGCTAATCCTGTTACCAGTGGCTGCTGCCAGTGGCGATAAGTCG
TGTCTTACCGGGTTGGACTCAAGACGATAGTTACCGGATAAGGCGCAGCGGTCGGGCTGAACGGGGGGTT
CGTGCACACAGCCCAGCTTGGAGCGAACGACCTACACCGAACTGAGATACCTACAGCGTGAGCTATGAGA
AAGCGCCACGCTTCCCGAAGGGAGAAAGGCGGACAGGTATCCGGTAAGCGGCAGGGTCGGAACAGGAGAG
CGCACGAGGGAGCTTCCAGGGGGAAACGCCTGGTATCTTTATAGTCCTGTCGGGTTTCGCCACCTCTGAC
TTGAGCGTCGATTTTTGTGATGCTCGTCAGGGGGGCGGAGCCTATGGAAAAACGCCAGCAACGCGGCCTT
TTTACGGTTCCTGGCCTTTTGCTGGCCTTTTGCTCACATGTTCTTTCCTGCGTTATCCCCTGATTCTGTG
GATAACCGTATTACCGCCTTTGAGTGAGCTGATACCGCTCGCCGCAGCCGAACGACCGAGCGCAGCGAGT
CAGTGAGCGAGGAAGCGGAAGAGCGCCCAATACGCAAACCGCCTCTCCCCGCGCGTTGGCCGATTCATTA
ATGCAGCTGGCACGACAGGTTTCCCGACTGGAAAGCGGGCAGTGAGCGCAACGCAATTAATGTGAGTTAG
CTCACTCATTAGGCACCCCAGGCTTTACACTTTATGCTTCCGGCTCGTATGTTGTGTGGAATTGTGAGCG
GATAACAATTTCACACAGGAAACAGCTATGACCATGATTACGCCAAGCGCGCAATTAACCCTCACTAAAG
GGAACAAAAGCTGGAGCTGCAAGCTTAATGTAGTCTTATGCAATACTCTTGTAGTCTTGCAACATGGTAA
CGATGAGTTAGCAACATGCCTTACAAGGAGAGAAAAAGCACCGTGCATGCCGATTGGTGGAAGTAAGGTG
GTACGATCGTGCCTTATTAGGAAGGCAACAGACGGGTCTGACATGGATTGGACGAACCACTGAATTGCCG
CATTGCAGAGATATTGTATTTAAGTGCCTAGCTCGATACATAAACGGGTCTCTCTGGTTAGACCAGATCT
GAGCCTGGGAGCTCTCTGGCTAACTAGGGAACCCACTGCTTAAGCCTCAATAAAGCTTGCCTTGAGTGCT
TCAAGTAGTGTGTGCCCGTCTGTTGTGTGACTCTGGTAACTAGAGATCCCTCAGACCCTTTTAGTCAGTG
TGGAAAATCTCTAGCAGTGGCGCCCGAACAGGGACTTGAAAGCGAAAGGGAAACCAGAGGAGCTCTCTCG
ACGCAGGACTCGGCTTGCTGAAGCGCGCACGGCAAGAGGCGAGGGGCGGCGACTGGTGAGTACGCCAAAA
ATTTTGACTAGCGGAGGCTAGAAGGAGAGAGATGGGTGCGAGAGCGTCAGTATTAAGCGGGGGAGAATTA
GATCGCGATGGGAAAAAATTCGGTTAAGGCCAGGGGGAAAGAAAAAATATAAATTAAAACATATAGTATG
GGCAAGCAGGGAGCTAGAACGATTCGCAGTTAATCCTGGCCTGTTAGAAACATCAGAAGGCTGTAGACAA
ATACTGGGACAGCTACAACCATCCCTTCAGACAGGATCAGAAGAACTTAGATCATTATATAATACAGTAG
CAACCCTCTATTGTGTGCATCAAAGGATAGAGATAAAAGACACCAAGGAAGCTTTAGACAAGATAGAGGA
AGAGCAAAACAAAAGTAAGACCACCGCACAGCAAGCGGCCGCTGATCTTCAGACCTGGAGGAGGAGATAT
GAGGGACAATTGGAGAAGTGAATTATATAAATATAAAGTAGTAAAAATTGAACCATTAGGAGTAGCACCC
ACCAAGGCAAAGAGAAGAGTGGTGCAGAGAGAAAAAAGAGCAGTGGGAATAGGAGCTTTGTTCCTTGGGT
TCTTGGGAGCAGCAGGAAGCACTATGGGCGCAGCGTCAATGACGCTGACGGTACAGGCCAGACAATTATT
GTCTGGTATAGTGCAGCAGCAGAACAATTTGCTGAGGGCTATTGAGGCGCAACAGCATCTGTTGCAACTC
ACAGTCTGGGGCATCAAGCAGCTCCAGGCAAGAATCCTGGCTGTGGAAAGATACCTAAAGGATCAACAGC
TCCTGGGGATTTGGGGTTGCTCTGGAAAACTCATTTGCACCACTGCTGTGCCTTGGAATGCTAGTTGGAG
TAATAAATCTCTGGAACAGATTTGGAATCACACGACCTGGATGGAGTGGGACAGAGAAATTAACAATTAC
ACAAGCTTAATACACTCCTTAATTGAAGAATCGCAAAACCAGCAAGAAAAGAATGAACAAGAATTATTGG
AATTAGATAAATGGGCAAGTTTGTGGAATTGGTTTAACATAACAAATTGGCTGTGGTATATAAAATTATT
CATAATGATAGTAGGAGGCTTGGTAGGTTTAAGAATAGTTTTTGCTGTACTTTCTATAGTGAATAGAGTT
AGGCAGGGATATTCACCATTATCGTTTCAGACCCACCTCCCAACCCCGAGGGGACCCATGCATTGCATCT
CAATTAGTCAGCAACCAGGTGTGGAAAGTCCCCAGGCTCCCCAGCAGGCAGAAGTATGCAAAGCATGCGT
CTCAATTAGTCAGCAACCATAGTCCCGCCCCTAACTCCGCCCATCCCGCCCCTAACTCCGCCCAGTTCCG
CCCATTCTCCGCCCCATGGCTGACTAATTTTTTTTATTTATGCAGAGGCCGAGGCCGCCTCGGCCTCTGA
GCTATTCCAGAAGTAGTGAGGAGGCTTTTTTGGAGGCCTAGGCTTTTGCAAAAAGCTTTCTAGAGGTACC
ACCGGAGCTTACCATGACCGAGTACAAGCCCACGGTGCGCCTCGCCACCCGCGACGACGTCCCCAGGGCC
GTACGCACCCTCGCCGCCGCGTTCGCCGACTACCCCGCCACGCGCCACACCGTCGATCCGGACCGCCACA
TCGAGCGGGTCACCGAGCTGCAAGAACTCTTCCTCACGCGCGTCGGGCTCGACATCGGCAAGGTGTGGGT
CGCGGACGACGGCGCCGCCGTGGCGGTCTGGACCACGCCGGAGAGCGTCGAAGCGGGGGCGGTGTTCGCC
GAGATCGGCCCGCGCATGGCCGAGTTGAGCGGTTCCCGGCTGGCCGCGCAGCAACAGATGGAAGGCCTCC
TGGCGCCGCACCGGCCCAAGGAGCCCGCGTGGTTCCTGGCCACCGTCGGCGTCTCGCCCGACCACCAGGG
CAAGGGTCTGGGCAGCGCCGTCGTGCTCCCCGGAGTGGAGGCGGCCGAGCGCGCCGGGGTGCCCGCCTTC
CTGGAGACCTCCGCGCCCCGCAACCTCCCCTTCTACGAGCGGCTCGGCTTCACCGTCACCGCCGACGTCG
AGGTGCCCGAAGGACCGCGCACCTGGTGCATGACCCGCAAGCCCGGTGCCAGTTAACGAATTCTAGATCT
TGAGACAAATGGCAGTATTCATCCACAATTTTAAAAGAAAAGGGGGGATTGGGGGGTACAGTGCAGGGGA
AAGAATAGTAGACATAATAGCAACAGACATACAAACTAAAGAATTACAAAAACAAATTACAAAAATTCAA
AATTTTCGGGTTTATTACAGGGACAGCAGAGATCCACTTTGGCGCC
Features (pLannotate 1.2.2; 33 found; start..end, strand, type, name):
     25..91      +  CDS            small t antigen (fragment): SV40 (simian virus 40) small t antigen
     98..1276    +  promoter       EF-1α promoter: strong constitutive promoter for human elongation factor EF-1α
   1297..1314    +  protein_bind   attB1 (fragment): mutant version of attB; core recombination site for the Gateway® BP reaction BP Clonase™
   1320..2543    +  CDS            BMP4: BMP4_HUMAN - Also known as BMP2B, DVR4. Experimental evidence at protein level: Swiss-Prot protein existence level 1. Growth factor of the TGF-beta superfamily that plays essential roles in many developmental processes, including neurogenesis, vascular development, angiogenesis and osteogenesis (PubMed:31363885). Acts in concert with PTHLH/PTHRP to stimulate ductal outgrowth during embryonic mammary development and to inhibit hair follicle induction (By similarity). Initiates the canonical BMP signaling cascade by associating with type I receptor BMPR1A and type II receptor BMPR2 (PubMed:25868
   2546..2569    -  protein_bind   attB2: mutant version of attB; recombination site for the Gateway® BP reaction BP Clonase™
   2577..2618    +  CDS            V5 tag: epitope tag from simian virus 5
   2669..3257    +  misc_feature   WPRE: woodchuck hepatitis virus posttranscriptional regulatory element
   3308..3327    +  misc_feature   cPPT/CTS (fragment): central polypurine tract and central termination sequence of HIV-1
   3329..3562    +  LTR            3' LTR (ΔU3): self-inactivating 3' long terminal repeat (LTR) from HIV-1
   3640..3761    +  polyA_signal   SV40 poly(A) signal: SV40 polyadenylation signal
   3801..3936    +  rep_origin     SV40 ori: SV40 origin of replication
   3957..3975    -  promoter       T7 promoter: promoter for bacteriophage T7 RNA polymerase
   3983..4138    +  CDS            lacZα (fragment): LacZα fragment of β-galactosidase; lacZ fragment
   4143..4571    +  rep_origin     f1 ori (sequence partly withheld): f1 bacteriophage origin of replication; arrow indicates direction of (+) strand synthesis
   4624..4728    +  promoter       AmpR promoter: bla
   4729..5589    +  CDS            AmpR: β-lactamase; bla; confers resistance to ampicillin, carbenicillin, and related antibiotics
   5760..6348    +  rep_origin     ori: high-copy-number ColE1/pMB1/pBR322/pUC origin of replication
   6531..6623    +  CDS            lacI (fragment): lac repressor; lacI; The lac repressor binds to the lac operator to inhibit transcription in E. coli. This inhibition can be relieved by adding lactose or isopropyl-β-D-thiogalactopyranoside (IPTG).
   6636..6657    +  protein_bind   CAP binding site: CAP binding activates transcription in the presence of cAMP. E. coli catabolite activator protein
   6672..6702    +  promoter       lac promoter: promoter for the E. coli lac operon
   6710..6726    +  protein_bind   lac operator: The lac repressor binds to the lac operator to inhibit transcription in E. coli. This inhibition can be relieved by adding lactose or isopropyl-β-D-thiogalactopyranoside (IPTG). lac repressor encoded by lacI
   6771..6789    +  promoter       T3 promoter: promoter for bacteriophage T3 RNA polymerase
   6817..7043    +  promoter       RSV promoter: Rous sarcoma virus enhancer/promoter
   7044..7224    +  LTR            5' LTR (truncated): truncated 5' long terminal repeat (LTR) from HIV-1
   7271..7396    +  misc_feature   HIV-1 Ψ: packaging signal of human immunodeficiency virus type 1
   7380..7743    +  CDS            HIV-1 gag (fragment): gag protein from human immunodeficiency virus 1; gag
   7889..8122    +  misc_feature   RRE: The Rev response element (RRE) of HIV-1 allows for Rev-dependent mRNA export from the nucleus to the cytoplasm.
   8499..8525    +  CDS            Rev (fragment): human immunodeficiency virus 1 (HIV-1) Rev protein; rev; enhances nuclear export of unspliced and incompletely spliced viral mRNAs
   8532..8555    +  promoter       SV40 promoter (fragment): SV40 early promoter
   8556..8627    +  promoter       SV40 promoter (fragment): SV40 enhancer and early promoter
   8651..8786    +  rep_origin     SV40 ori: SV40 origin of replication
   8832..9428    +  CDS            PuroR (fragment): puromycin N-acetyltransferase; pac from Streptomyces; confers resistance to puromycin
   9477..9594    +  misc_feature   cPPT/CTS: central polypurine tract and central termination sequence of HIV-1
