[The description below was written by a language model from this plasmid's Addgene catalogue record, the feature table of its GenBank file and pLannotate feature annotations shown in this document.]
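Description:
BMP4_pLX307 is a third-generation-style, self-inactivating HIV-1 lentiviral expression plasmid that carries the human BMP4 open reading frame in the pLX307 Gateway destination backbone. It is maintained in E. coli through a high-copy ColE1/pUC origin with ampicillin selection (beta-lactamase), and it also carries an f1 origin and remnants of a lac/lacZα cloning region flanked by T7 and T3 promoters. The viral genome is transcribed in packaging cells from an RSV promoter fused to a truncated 5' LTR. It contains the Psi packaging signal with a gag fragment, the Rev response element for Rev-dependent nuclear export, a cPPT/CTS element, a WPRE to boost transcript expression, and a U3-deleted 3' LTR followed by an SV40 polyadenylation signal.

Within the provirus there are two expression units. An SV40 early promoter drives puromycin N-acetyltransferase, which allows selection of transduced mammalian cells. Downstream, the constitutive EF-1α promoter, including its first intron, drives BMP4. The BMP4 coding sequence sits between attB1 and attB2 sites left by Gateway recombination, and the backbone supplies a C-terminal V5 epitope tag just after attB2 for detection of the protein. BMP4 is a secreted TGF-β superfamily growth factor that signals through type I and type II BMP receptors.

The recorded purpose is lentiviral expression of BMP4, and the associated publication concerns candidate genes and signaling networks in β-catenin-active cancers. The two sequence records differ slightly in length (9,694 versus 9,634 bp), with feature coordinates offset by 60 bp from the WPRE onward, but they describe the same architecture.
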