Addgene plasmid #98321: BMP4_pLX307
Purpose: Lentiviral expression of BMP4
Depositing lab: William Hahn & Sefi Rosenbluh. Depositing organization: Monash University. Publication: Genetic and Proteomic Interrogation of Lower Confidence Candidate Genes Reveals Signaling Networks in beta-Catenin-Active Cancers. Rosenbluh J, Mercer J, Shrestha Y, Oliver R, Tamayo P, Doench JG, Tirosh I, Piccioni F, Hartenian E, Horn H, Fagbami L, Root DE, Jaffe J, Lage K, Boehm JS, Hahn WC. Cell Syst. 2016 Sep 28;3(3):302-316.e4. doi: 10.1016/j.cels.2016.09.001. PubMed 27684187.
Backbone
  Vector backbone: pLX307
  Backbone manufacturer: David Root (Addgene plasmid # 41392)
  Vector type: Mammalian Expression, Lentiviral
  Selectable markers: Puromycin
Growth in bacteria
  Bacterial resistance: Ampicillin, 100 μg/mL
  Growth temperature: 37°C
  Growth strain: NEB Stable
  Copy number: High Copy
Gene/Insert
  Gene/Insert name: BMP4
  Species: H. sapiens (human)
  Entrez Gene: BMP4 (a.k.a. BMP2B, BMP2B1, MCOPS6, OFC11, ZYME)
  Promoter: E1Fa
  Tag / fusion protein: V5 (C terminal on backbone)
  Cloning method: Gateway Cloning
  Sequencing primers: 5′ TTCTTCCATTTCAGGTGTCGTGAG; 3′ GTGGATACGCTGCTTTAATGCCTT
Terms and licenses: Academic/Nonprofit Terms; Industry Terms: Not Available to Industry
How to cite: BMP4_pLX307 was a gift from William Hahn & Sefi Rosenbluh (Addgene plasmid # 98321 ; http://n2t.net/addgene:98321 ; RRID:Addgene_98321)
